>Addgene plasmid #32019 | pLKO-puro human lipin 1-1 shRNA | addgene partial sequence | sequence record 37498 | hU6-F 5'-GAGGGCCTATTTCCCATGATT-3'
CGATCAGGCTGTTGAGAGATAATTGGAATTAATTTGACTGTAAACACAAAGATATTAGTACAAAATACGT
GACGTAGAAAGTAATAATTTCTTGGGTAGTTTGCAGTTTTAAAATTATGTTTTAAAATGGACTATCATAT
GCTTACCGTAACTTGAAAGTATTTCGATTTCTTGGCTTTATATATCTTGTGGAAAGGACGAAACACCGGC
CTCAGACAGAAATGCAGTTTCTCGAGAAACTGCATTTCTGTCTGAGGTTTTTTGAATTCTCGACCTCGAG
ACAAATGGCAGTATTCATCCACAATTTTAAAAGAAAAGGGGGGATTGGGGGGTACAGTGCAGGGGAAAGA
ATAGTAGACATAATAGCAACAGACATACAAACTAAAGAATTACAAAAACAAATTACAAAAATTCAAAATT
TTCGGGTTTATTACAGGGACAGCAGAGATCCACTTTGGCCGCGGCTCGAGGGGGTTGGGGTTGCGCCTTT
TCCAAGGCAGCCCTGGGTTTGCGCAGGGACGCGGCTGCTCTGGGCGTGGTTCCGGGAAACGCAGCGGCGC
CGACCCTGGGTCTCGCACATTCTTCACGTCCGTTCGCAGCGTCACCCGGATCTTCGCCGCTACCCTTGTG
GGCCCCCCGGCGACGCTTCCTGCTCCGCCCCTAAGTCGGGAAGGTTCCTTGCGGTTCGCGGCGTGCCGGA
CGTGACAAACGGAAGCCGCACGTCTCACTAGTACCCTCGCAGACGGACAGCGCCAGGGAGCAATGGCAGC
GCGCCGACCGCGATGGGCTGTGGCCAATAGCGGCTGCTCAGCAGGGCGCGCCGAGAGCAGCGGCCGGGAA
GGGGCGGTGCGGGAGGCGGGGTGTGGGGCGGTAGTGTGGGCCCTGTTCCTGCCCGCGCGGTGTTCCGCAT
TCTGCAAGCCTCCGGAG
