[The description below was written by a language model from this plasmid's Addgene catalogue record.]
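Description:
pLKO-puro human lipin 1-1 shRNA is a lentiviral RNAi vector built on the pLKO.1-TRC backbone (about 7.1 kb without insert) and designed to knock down human lipin 1 (LPIN1) in mammalian cells. The plasmid is maintained in bacteria as a high-copy, ampicillin-resistant construct. The recombination-deficient Stbl3 strain is recorded for propagation, a common choice for lentiviral plasmids because their repeated long terminal repeat sequences can otherwise be unstable. In mammalian cells, a puromycin resistance marker allows selection of transduced or transfected populations.

The payload is a short hairpin RNA cassette cloned between the AgeI and EcoRI sites and driven by the U6 promoter, an RNA polymerase III promoter well suited to producing small, defined transcripts. The hairpin is processed by the cellular RNAi machinery into an siRNA that targets the lipin 1 mRNA for degradation. As a lentiviral transfer vector, the plasmid is normally supplied together with separate packaging and envelope plasmids to generate viral particles. These integrate the shRNA and puromycin cassettes into the target cell genome and so give stable knockdown.

The record does not pin down the exact hairpin. It lists five candidate target sequences and says this clone carries one of them, and the depositor advises checking the sequencing read to identify which. No feature table was provided, so other backbone elements cannot be confirmed from this record. The associated publication concerns mTOR complex 1 regulation of lipin 1 localization and its control of the SREBP pathway, consistent with use of the construct for loss-of-function studies of lipin 1 in human cells.
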