Addgene plasmid #32019: pLKO-puro human lipin 1-1 shRNA
Depositing lab: David Sabatini. Depositing organization: Whitehead Institute for Biomedical Research. Publication: mTOR Complex 1 Regulates Lipin 1 Localization to Control the SREBP Pathway. Peterson TR, Sengupta SS, Harris TE, Carmack AE, Kang SA, Balderas E, Guertin DA, Madden KL, Carpenter AE, Finck BN, Sabatini DM. Cell. 2011 Aug 5;146(3):408-20. 10.1016/j.cell.2011.06.034 PubMed 21816276.
Backbone
  Vector backbone: pLKO.1-TRC
  Backbone manufacturer: Addgene Plasmid 10878
  Backbone size w/o insert (bp): 7100
  Vector type: Mammalian Expression, Lentiviral, RNAi
  Selectable markers: Puromycin
Growth in bacteria
  Bacterial resistance: Ampicillin, 100 μg/mL
  Growth temperature: 37°C
  Growth strain: Stbl3
  Copy number: High Copy
Gene/Insert
  Gene/Insert name: lipin1 shRNA (alt name: fld; Lpin1; Kiaa0188; mKIAA0188; 4631420P06)
  gRNA/shRNA sequence: one of the following 5: CCAGTGTTTGACAGACATCAA, GCTCTTTAATTGCTTTGGTTA, GCCCAGTTGGACAATCTCAAA, GCCGTGTCATATCAGCAATTT, CGCCAAAGAATAACCTGGAAA
  Species: H. sapiens (human)
  Promoter: U6
  Cloning method: Restriction Enzyme; 5′ cloning site AgeI (unknown if destroyed); 3′ cloning site EcoRI (unknown if destroyed)
  Sequencing primers: 5′ pLKO.1 5'
Terms and licenses: Academic/Nonprofit Terms; Industry Terms: Not Available to Industry
Depositor comments: Check sequence read for actual shRNA target sequence
How to cite: pLKO-puro human lipin 1-1 shRNA was a gift from David Sabatini (Addgene plasmid # 32019 ; http://n2t.net/addgene:32019 ; RRID:Addgene_32019)
